>Addgene plasmid #198037 | pFastBac_Dual_GST-TEV-EGFP-TBK1-E696K | addgene full sequence | sequence record 391285 | Addgene NGS Result
CCATGAAAACCGCCACTGCGCCGTTACCACCGCTGCGTTCGGTCAAGGTTCTGGACCAGTTGCGTGAGCG
CATACGCTACTTGCATTACAGTTTACGAACCGAACAGGCTTATGTCAACTGGGTTCGTGCCTTCATCCGT
TTCCACGGTGTGCGTCACCCGGCAACCTTGGGCAGCAGCGAAGTCGAGGCATTTCTGTCCTGGCTGGCGA
ACGAGCGCAAGGTTTCGGTCTCCACGCATCGTCAGGCATTGGCGGCCTTGCTGTTCTTCTACGGCAAGGT
GCTGTGCACGGATCTGCCCTTGCTTCAGGAGATCGGTAGACCTCGGCCGTCGCGGCGCTTGCCGGTGGTG
CTGACCCCGGATGAAGTGGTTCGCATCCTCGGTTTTCTGGAAGGCGAGCATCGTTTGTTCGCCCAGGACT
CTAGCTATAGTTCTAGTGGTTGGCTACGTACCCGTAGTGGCTATGGCAGGGCTTGCCGCCCCGACGTTGG
CTGCGAGCCCTGGGCCTTCACCCGAACTTGGGGGTTGGGGTGGGGAAAAGGAAGAAACGCGGGCGTATTG
GTCCCAATGGGGTCTCGGTGGGGTATCGACAGAGTGCCAGCCCTGGGACCGAACCCCGCGTTTATGAACA
AACGACCCAACACCCGTGCGTTTTATTCTGTCTTTTTATTGCCGTCATAGCGCGGGTTCCTTCCGGTATT
GTCTCCTTCCGTGTTTCAGTTAGCCTCCCCCATCTCCCGGTACCGCATGCTATGCATCAGCTGCTAGCAC
CATGGCTCGAGATCCCGGGTGATCAAGTCTTCGTCGAGTGATTGTAAATAAAATGTAATTTACAGTATAG
TATTTTAATTAATATACAAATGATTTGATAATAATTCTTATTTAACTATAATATATTGTGTTGGGTTGAA
TTAAAGGTCCGTATACTCCGGAATATTAATAGATCATGGAGATAATTAAAATGATAACCATCTCGCAAAT
AAATAAGTATTTTACTGTTTTCGTAACAGTTTTGTAATAAAAAAACCTATAAATATTCCGGATTATTCAT
ACCGTCCCACCATCGGGCGCGGATCCATGGCATCCCCTATACTAGGTTATTGGAAAATTAAGGGCCTTGT
GCAACCCACTCGACTTCTTTTGGAATATCTTGAAGAAAAATATGAAGAGCATTTGTATGAGCGCGATGAA
GGTGATAAATGGCGAAACAAAAAGTTTGAATTGGGTTTGGAGTTTCCCAATCTTCCTTATTATATTGATG
GTGATGTTAAATTAACACAGTCTATGGCCATCATACGTTATATAGCTGACAAGCACAACATGTTGGGTGG
TTGTCCAAAAGAGCGTGCAGAGATTTCAATGCTTGAAGGAGCGGTTTTGGATATTAGATACGGTGTTTCG
AGAATTGCATATAGTAAAGACTTTGAAACTCTCAAAGTTGATTTTCTTAGCAAGCTACCTGAAATGCTGA
AAATGTTCGAAGATCGTTTATGTCATAAAACATATTTAAATGGTGATCATGTAACCCATCCTGACTTCAT
GTTGTATGACGCTCTTGATGTTGTTTTATACATGGACCCAATGTGCCTGGATGCGTTCCCAAAATTAGTT
TGTTTTAAAAAACGTATTGAAGCTATCCCACAAATTGATAAGTACTTGAAATCCAGCAAGTATATAGCAT
GGCCTTTGCAGGGCTGGCAAGCCACGTTTGGTGGTGGCGACCATCCTCCAAAATCGGATCTGGTTCCGCG
TGGATCAGGATCAGGAGAGAATTTATACTTTCAGGGAGCGCGCATGGTGAGCAAGGGCGAGGAGCTGTTC
ACCGGGGTGGTGCCCATCCTGGTCGAGCTGGACGGCGACGTAAACGGCCACAAGTTCAGCGTGTCCGGCG
AGGGCGAGGGCGATGCCACCTACGGCAAGCTGACCCTGAAGTTCATCTGCACCACCGGCAAGCTGCCCGT
GCCCTGGCCCACCCTCGTGACCACCCTGACCTACGGCGTGCAGTGCTTCAGCCGCTACCCCGACCACATG
AAGCAGCACGACTTCTTCAAGTCCGCCATGCCCGAAGGCTACGTCCAGGAGCGCACCATCTTCTTCAAGG
ACGACGGCAACTACAAGACCCGCGCCGAGGTGAAGTTCGAGGGCGACACCCTGGTGAACCGCATCGAGCT
GAAGGGCATCGACTTCAAGGAGGACGGCAACATCCTGGGGCACAAGCTGGAGTACAACTACAACAGCCAC
AACGTCTATATCATGGCCGACAAGCAGAAGAACGGCATCAAGGTGAACTTCAAGATCCGCCACAACATCG
AGGACGGCAGCGTGCAGCTCGCCGACCACTACCAGCAGAACACCCCCATCGGCGACGGCCCCGTGCTGCT
GCCCGACAACCACTACCTGAGCACCCAGTCCGCCCTGAGCAAAGACCCCAACGAGAAGCGCGATCACATG
GTCCTGCTGGAGTTCGTGACCGCCGCCGGGATCACTCTCGGCATGGACGAGCTGTACAAGGGCGGTGGAG
GCATGCAATCCACATCCAACCACCTCTGGCTCCTCTCGGACATTCTCGGACAAGGCGCTACCGCTAACGT
GTTCAGGGGAAGGCACAAGAAGACCGGTGACCTGTTCGCCATCAAGGTGTTCAACAACATCTCATTCCTG
CGCCCTGTGGACGTCCAGATGCGTGAGTTCGAAGTGCTGAAGAAGCTGAACCACAAGAACATCGTCAAGC
TGTTCGCCATCGAGGAAGAAACCACTACCCGCCACAAGGTGCTGATCATGGAGTTCTGCCCCTGCGGTTC
CCTGTACACTGTCCTGGAAGAGCCTTCCAACGCTTACGGTCTGCCCGAGAGCGAGTTCCTGATCGTCCTG
CGTGACGTGGTCGGTGGCATGAACCACCTGAGGGAAAACGGCATCGTGCACAGAGACATCAAGCCAGGAA
ACATCATGCGCGTGATCGGCGAGGACGGACAGAGCGTCTACAAGCTGACCGACTTCGGCGCTGCCAGAGA
GCTGGAAGACGACGAACAGTTCGTCTCTCTGTACGGAACTGAAGAGTACCTGCACCCTGACATGTACGAG
AGGGCCGTGCTGAGAAAGGACCACCAGAAGAAGTACGGTGCTACCGTGGACCTGTGGTCTATCGGCGTCA
CCTTCTACCACGCTGCCACTGGATCACTGCCTTTCCGCCCCTTCGAAGGTCCTCGCCGTAACAAGGAGGT
CATGTACAAGATCATCACTGGCAAGCCCTCTGGCGCCATCTCAGGAGTCCAGAAGGCTGAAAACGGTCCC
ATCGACTGGAGCGGCGACATGCCAGTGAGCTGCTCTCTGTCCCGCGGTCTGCAAGTGCTGCTGACCCCAG
TCCTGGCCAACATCCTGGAAGCTGACCAGGAGAAGTGCTGGGGTTTCGACCAGTTCTTCGCTGAAACCTC
CGACATCCTGCACAGAATGGTCATCCACGTCTTCAGCCTGCAACAGATGACTGCCCACAAGATTTACATC
CACTCTTACAACACTGCTACTATCTTCCACGAACTGGTCTACAAGCAGACCAAGATCATCTCCAGCAACC
AGGAACTGATCTACGAGGGAAGGAGACTGGTGCTGGAGCCCGGTCGCCTGGCTCAGCACTTCCCAAAGAC
TACCGAAGAGAACCCTATCTTCGTGGTGTCCCGCGAGCCACTGAACACTATCGGCCTGATCTACGAGAAG
ATCAGCCTGCCCAAGGTCCACCCACGTTACGACCTGGACGGCGACGCTAGCATGGCTAAGGCCATCACCG
GAGTGGTCTGCTACGCTTGCCGCATCGCTTCAACTCTGCTGCTGTACCAGGAACTGATGCGCAAGGGAAT
CCGTTGGCTGATCGAGCTGATCAAGGACGACTACAACGAAACTGTGCACAAGAAGACCGAGGTGGTCATC
ACTCTGGACTTCTGCATCCGTAACATCGAAAAGACCGTGAAGGTCTACGAGAAGCTGATGAAGATCAACC
TGGAGGCTGCCGAACTGGGAGAGATCAGCGACATCCACACTAAGCTGCTGCGCCTGTCTTCATCCCAGGG
CACTATCGAAACCTCCCTGCAAGACATCGACTCCCGTCTGAGCCCAGGAGGTTCACTGGCTGACGCTTGG
GCTCACCAGGAAGGCACCCACCCTAAGGACAGGAACGTGGAGAAGCTGCAAGTCCTGCTGAACTGCATGA
CTGAAATCTACTACCAGTTCAAGAAGGACAAGGCCGAGCGCCGTCTGGCTTACAACGAAGAGCAGATCCA
CAAGTTCGACAAGCAGAAGCTGTACTACCACGCCACCAAGGCTATGACTCACTTCACCGACGAATGCGTC
AAGAAGTACGAGGCTTTCCTGAACAAGAGCGAAGAGTGGATCAGGAAGATGCTGCACCTGAGAAAGCAGC
TGCTGTCCCTGACCAACCAGTGCTTCGACATCGAAGAGGAAGTGAGCAAGTACCAGGAGTACACCAACGA
GCTGCAAGAGACTCTGCCTCAGAAGATGTTCACTGCCAGCTCTGGTATCAAGCACACTATGACCCCAATC
TACCCTTCATCCAACACCCTGGTGGAAATGACTCTGGGTATGAAGAAGCTGAAGGAGAAAATGGAGGGCG
TGGTCAAGGAACTGGCTGAGAACAACCACATCTTGGAAAGATTCGGTAGCCTGACGATGGATGGTGGACT
GAGAAACGTGGACTGTCTGTAAAAGCTTGTCGAGAAGTACTAGAGGATCATAATCAGCCATACCACATTT
GTAGAGGTTTTACTTGCTTTAAAAAACCTCCCACACCTCCCCCTGAACCTGAAACATAAAATGAATGCAA
TTGTTGTTGTTAACTTGTTTATTGCAGCTTATAATGGTTACAAATAAAGCAATAGCATCACAAATTTCAC
AAATAAAGCATTTTTTTCACTGCATTCTAGTTGTGGTTTGTCCAAACTCATCAATGTATCTTATCATGTC
TGGATCTGATCACTGCTTGAGCCTAGGAGATCCGAACCAGATAAGTGAAATCTAGTTCCAAACTATTTTG
TCATTTTTAATTTTCGTATTAGCTTACGACGCTACACCCAGTTCCCATCTATTTTGTCACTCTTCCCTAA
ATAATCCTTAAAAACTCCATTTCCACCCCTCCCAGTTCCCAACTATTTTGTCCGCCCACAGCGGGGCATT
TTTCTTCCTGTTATGTTTTTAATCAAACATCCTGCCAACTCCATGTGACAAACCGTCATCTTCGGCTACT
TTTTCTCTGTCACAGAATGAAAATTTTTCTGTCATCTCTTCGTTATTAATGTTTGTAATTGACTGAATAT
CAACGCTTATTTGCAGCCTGAATGGCGAATGGG
[124 nt withheld, positions 5354-5477]
C
[91 nt withheld, positions 5479-5569]
A
[49 nt withheld, positions 5571-5619]
CCTTTGACGTTGGAGTCCACGTTCTT
[37 nt withheld, positions 5646-5682]
ACCCTATCTCGGTCTATTCTTTTGATTTATAAGGGATTTTGCCGATTTCGGCCTATTGGTTAAAAAATGA
GCTGATTTAACAAAAATTTAACGCGAATTTTAACAAAATATTAACGCTTACAATTTAGGTGGCACTTTTC
GGGGAAATGTGCGCGGAACCCCTATTTGTTTATTTTTCTAAATACATTCAAATATGTATCCGCTCATGAG
ACAATAACCCTGATAAATGCTTCAATAATATTGAAAAAGGAAGAGTATGAGTATTCAACATTTCCGTGTC
GCCCTTATTCCCTTTTTTGCGGCATTTTGCCTTCCTGTTTTTGCTCACCCAGAAACGCTGGTGAAAGTAA
AAGATGCTGAAGATCAGTTGGGTGCACGAGTGGGTTACATCGAACTGGATCTCAACAGCGGTAAGATCCT
TGAGAGTTTTCGCCCCGAAGAACGTTTTCCAATGATGAGCACTTTTAAAGTTCTGCTATGTGGCGCGGTA
TTATCCCGTATTGACGCCGGGCAAGAGCAACTCGGTCGCCGCATACACTATTCTCAGAATGACTTGGTTG
AGTACTCACCAGTCACAGAAAAGCATCTTACGGATGGCATGACAGTAAGAGAATTATGCAGTGCTGCCAT
AACCATGAGTGATAACACTGCGGCCAACTTACTTCTGACAACGATCGGAGGACCGAAGGAGCTAACCGCT
TTTTTGCACAACATGGGGGATCATGTAACTCGCCTTGATCGTTGGGAACCGGAGCTGAATGAAGCCATAC
CAAACGACGAGCGTGACACCACGATGCCTGTAGCAATGGCAACAACGTTGCGCAAACTATTAACTGGCGA
ACTACTTACTCTAGCTTCCCGGCAACAATTAATAGACTGGATGGAGGCGGATAAAGTTGCAGGACCACTT
CTGCGCTCGGCCCTTCCGGCTGGCTGGTTTATTGCTGATAAATCTGGAGCCGGTGAGCGTGGGTCTCGCG
GTATCATTGCAGCACTGGGGCCAGATGGTAAGCCCTCCCGTATCGTAGTTATCTACACGACGGGGAGTCA
GGCAACTATGGATGAACGAAATAGACAGATCGCTGAGATAGGTGCCTCACTGATTAAGCATTGGTAACTG
TCAGACCAAGTTTACTCATATATACTTTAGATTGATTTAAAACTTCATTTTTAATTTAAAAGGATCTAGG
TGAAGATCCTTTTTGATAATCTCATGACCAAAATCCCTTAACGTGAGTTTTCGTTCCACTGAGCGTCAGA
CCCCGTAGAAAAGATCAAAGGATCTTCTTGAGATCCTTTTTTTCTGCGCGTAATCTGCTGCTTGCAAACA
AAAAAACCACCGCTACCAGCGGTGGTTTGTTTGCCGGATCAAGAGCTACCAACTCTTTTTCCGAAGGTAA
CTGGCTTCAGCAGAGCGCAGATACCAAATACTGTTCTTCTAGTGTAGCCGTAGTTAGGCCACCACTTCAA
GAACTCTGTAGCACCGCCTACATACCTCGCTCTGCTAATCCTGTTACCAGTGGCTGCTGCCAGTGGCGAT
AAGTCGTGTCTTACCGGGTTGGACTCAAGACGATAGTTACCGGATAAGGCGCAGCGGTCGGGCTGAACGG
GGGGTTCGTGCACACAGCCCAGCTTGGAGCGAACGACCTACACCGAACTGAGATACCTACAGCGTGAGCT
ATGAGAAAGCGCCACGCTTCCCGAAGGGAGAAAGGCGGACAGGTATCCGGTAAGCGGCAGGGTCGGAACA
GGAGAGCGCACGAGGGAGCTTCCAGGGGGAAACGCCTGGTATCTTTATAGTCCTGTCGGGTTTCGCCACC
TCTGACTTGAGCGTCGATTTTTGTGATGCTCGTCAGGGGGGCGGAGCCTATGGAAAAACGCCAGCAACGC
GGCCTTTTTACGGTTCCTGGCCTTTTGCTGGCCTTTTGCTCACATGTTCTTTCCTGCGTTATCCCCTGAT
TCTGTGGATAACCGTATTACCGCCTTTGAGTGAGCTGATACCGCTCGCCGCAGCCGAACGACCGAGCGCA
GCGAGTCAGTGAGCGAGGAAGCGGAAGAGCGCCTGATGCGGTATTTTCTCCTTACGCATCTGTGCGGTAT
TTCACACCGCATAGACCAGCCGCGTAACCTGGCAAAATCGGTTACGGTTGAGTAATAAATGGATGCCCTG
CGTAAGCGGGTGTGGGCGGACAATAAAGTCTTAAACTGAACAAAATAGATCTAAACTATGACAATAAAGT
CTTAAACTAGACAGAATAGTTGTAAACTGAAATCAGTCCAGTTATGCTGTGAAAAAGCATACTGGACTTT
TGTTATGGCTAAAGCAAACTCTTCATTTTCTGAAGTGCAAATTGCCCGTCGTATTAAAGAGGGGCGTGGC
CAAGGGCATGGTAAAGACTATATTCGCGGCGTTGTGACAATTTACCGAACAACTCCGCGGCCGGGAAGCC
GATCTCGGCTTGAACGAATTGTTAGGTGGCGGTACTTGGGTCGATATCAAAGTGCATCACTTCTTCCCGT
ATGCCCAACTTTGTATAGAGAGCCACTGCGGGATCGTCACCGTAATCTGCTTGCACGTAGATCACATAAG
CACCAAGCGCGTTGGCCTCATGCTTGAGGAGATTGATGAGCGCGGTGGCAATGCCCTGCCTCCGGTGCTC
GCCGGAGACTGCGAGATCATAGATATAGATCTCACTACGCGGCTGCTCAAACTTGGGCAGAACGTAAGCC
GCGAGAGCGCCAACAACCGCTTCTTGGTCGAAGGCAGCAAGCGCGATGAATGTCTTACTACGGAGCAAGT
TCCCGAGGTAATCGGAGTCCGGCTGATGTTGGGAGTAGGTGGCTACGTCTCCGAACTCACGACCGAAAAG
ATCAAGAGCAGCCCGCATGGATTTGACTTGGTCAGGGCCGAGCCTACATGTGCGAATGATGCCCATACTT
GAGCCACCTAACTTTGTTTTAGGGCGACTGCCCTGCTGCGTAACATCGTTGCTGCTGCGTAACATCGTTG
CTGCTCCATAACATCAAACATCGACCCACGGCGTAACGCGCTTGCTGCTTGGATGCCCGAGGCATAGACT
GTACAAAAAAACAGTCATAACAAG
Features (pLannotate 1.2.2; 19 found; start..end, strand, type, name):
     90..118     -  promoter       Pc promoter: intI1 (promoter lies within the coding sequence); class 1 integron promoter
     96..455     -  CDS            YPR2_ECOLX (fragment): Protein predicted: Swiss-Prot protein existence level 4. From Escherichia coli.
    626..674     -  polyA_signal   HSV TK poly(A) signal: herpes simplex virus thymidine kinase polyadenylation signal (Cole and Stacy, 1985)
    810..919     -  promoter       p10 promoter: baculovirus promoter for expression in insect cells
    943..1034    +  promoter       polyhedrin promoter: polh from Autographa californica; promoter for the baculovirus polyhedrin gene
   1083..1734    +  CDS            GST (fragment): glutathione S-transferase from Schistosoma japonicum
   1794..2510    +  CDS            EGFP: EGFP is a basic (constitutively fluorescent) green fluorescent protein published in 1996, derived from Aequorea victoria. It is reported to be a rapidly-maturing weak dimer with moderate acid sensitivity.
   2523..4709    +  CDS            TBK1: TBK1_HUMAN - Also known as NAK From Homo sapiens (Human).
   4736..4819    +  CDS            large T antigen (fragment): large T antigen from SV40 (simian virus 40)
   4842..4976    +  polyA_signal   SV40 poly(A) signal: SV40 polyadenylation signal
   5005..5170    -  mobile_element Tn7L: mini-Tn7 element (left end of the Tn7 transposon) Tn7
   5333..5349    +  CDS            lacZα (fragment): LacZα fragment of β-galactosidase; lacZ fragment
   5354..5808    +  rep_origin     f1 ori (sequence partly withheld): f1 bacteriophage origin of replication; arrow indicates direction of (+) strand synthesis
   5834..5938    +  promoter       AmpR promoter: bla
   5939..6799    +  CDS            AmpR: β-lactamase; bla; confers resistance to ampicillin, carbenicillin, and related antibiotics
   6970..7558    +  rep_origin     ori: high-copy-number ColE1/pMB1/pBR322/pUC origin of replication
   7744..7795    -  misc_feature   bom (fragment): basis of mobility region from pBR322
   7863..8087    -  mobile_element Tn7R: mini-Tn7 element (right end of the Tn7 transposon) Tn7
   8154..8687    -  CDS            GmR: gentamycin acetyltransferase; aacC1; confers resistance to gentamycin
