[The description below was written by a language model from this plasmid's Addgene catalogue record and pLannotate feature annotations shown in this document.]
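Description:
pFastBac_Dual_GST-TEV-EGFP-TBK1-E696K is a baculovirus donor (transfer) plasmid for insect cell expression, built on a pFastBac Dual-type backbone of about 8.8 kb in total. It is propagated in E. coli through a high-copy ColE1/pUC-type origin and selected with ampicillin via the β-lactamase gene; an f1 origin is also present. The expression region, together with a gentamicin acetyltransferase marker, sits between the Tn7L and Tn7R ends of a mini-Tn7 element. In Bac-to-Bac-style systems, this arrangement allows site-specific transposition of the cassette into a baculovirus shuttle genome (bacmid) maintained in E. coli. The resulting recombinant bacmid is then used to generate virus for infecting insect cells.

The backbone carries two divergent late baculovirus promoters. The polyhedrin promoter drives the payload: an N-terminal Schistosoma japonicum GST affinity tag, a TEV protease cleavage site (stated in the construct name and tag field, though not annotated in the feature table), EGFP, and full-length human TBK1 (TANK-binding kinase 1, also called NAK or T2K) carrying the E696K substitution, terminated by an SV40 polyadenylation signal. The opposing p10 promoter, paired with an HSV TK poly(A) signal, has no annotated coding sequence and appears to be unoccupied.

The design supports glutathione-based capture of the fusion. TEV cleavage would then remove GST and leave fluorescent EGFP-TBK1. According to the record, the plasmid is used to express and purify EGFP-labelled TBK1 E696K, and it was deposited in connection with work on Optineurin-dependent initiation of PINK1/Parkin mitophagy. The record does not state the functional consequence of the mutation.
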