Addgene plasmid #198037: pFastBac_Dual_GST-TEV-EGFP-TBK1-E696K
Purpose: Used for the expression and purification of EGFP labelled TBK1 carrying E696K mutation (SMC Internal No.: 1649)
Depositing lab: Sascha Martens. Depositing organization: University of Vienna. Publication: Unconventional initiation of PINK1/Parkin mitophagy by Optineurin. Nguyen TN, Sawa-Makarska J, Khuu G, Lam WK, Adriaenssens E, Fracchiolla D, Shoebridge S, Bernklau D, Padman BS, Skulsuppaisarn M, Lindblom RSJ, Martens S, Lazarou M. Mol Cell. 2023 May 18;83(10):1693-1709.e9. doi: 10.1016/j.molcel.2023.04.021. PubMed 37207627.
Backbone
  Vector backbone: pFastBac
  Backbone manufacturer: GenScript
  Backbone size w/o insert (bp): 4776
  Total vector size (bp): 8787
  Vector type: Insect Expression
Growth in bacteria
  Bacterial resistance: Ampicillin, 100 μg/mL
  Growth temperature: 37°C
  Growth strain: DH5alpha
  Copy number: Unknown
Gene/Insert
  Gene/Insert name: TBK1 (alt names: NF-kappa-B-activating kinase; T2K; NAK)
  Species: H. sapiens (human)
  Insert size (bp): 3653
  Mutation: E696K
  GenBank ID: AF191838
  Entrez Gene: TBK1 (a.k.a. FTDALS4, IIAE8, NAK, T2K)
  Tag / fusion protein: GST-TEV-EGFP (N terminal on insert)
  Cloning method: Unknown
  Sequencing primers: 5′ GTGGAGGCATGCAATCCACATCCAACCACC; 3′ CCTCTAGTACTTCTCGACAAGCTTTTACAGACAGTCCACGTTTCTCAGT
Resource information
  A portion of this plasmid was derived from a plasmid made by: GenScript
Terms and licenses: Academic/Nonprofit Terms; Industry Terms: Not Available to Industry
How to cite: pFastBac_Dual_GST-TEV-EGFP-TBK1-E696K was a gift from Sascha Martens (Addgene plasmid # 198037 ; http://n2t.net/addgene:198037 ; RRID:Addgene_198037)
